>Addgene plasmid #210773 | pDL0_267 | addgene full sequence | sequence record 421272 | Addgene NGS Result
GTGGCTCTTCAGTGGACGAAAGGGCCTCGTGATACGCCTATTTTTATAGGTTAATGTCATGATAATAATG
GTTTCTTAGACGTCAGGTGGCACTTTTCGGGGAAATGTGCGCGGAACCCCTATTTGTTTATTTTTCTAAA
TACATTCAAATATGTATCCGCTCATGAGACAATAACCCTGATAAATGCTTCAATAATATTGAAAAAGGAA
GAGTATGCGCTCACGCAACTGGTCCAGAACCTTGACCGAACGCAGCGGTGGTAACGGCGCAGTGGCGGTT
TTCATGGCTTGTTATGACTGTTTTTTTTTGGGGTACAGTCTATGCCTCGGGCATCCAAGCAGCAAGCGCG
TTACGCCGTGGGTCGATGTTTGATGTTATGGAGCAGCAACGATGTTACGCAGCAGGGCAGTCGCCCTAAA
ACAAAGTTAAACATCATGAGGGAAGCGGTGATCGCCGAAGTATCGACTCAACTATCAGAGGTAGTTGGCG
TCATCGAGCGCCATCTCGAACCGACGTTGCTGGCCGTACATTTGTACGGCTCCGCAGTGGATGGCGGCCT
GAAGCCACACAGCGATATTGATTTGCTGGTTACGGTGACCGTAAGGCTTGATGAAACAACGCGGCGAGCT
TTGATCAACGACCTTTTGGAAACTTCGGCTTCCCCTGGAGAGAGCGAGATTCTCCGCGCTGTAGAAGTCA
CCATTGTTGTGCACGACGACATCATTCCGTGGCGTTATCCAGCTAAGCGCGAACTGCAATTTGGAGAATG
GCAGCGCAATGACATTCTTGCAGGTATCTTCGAGCCAGCCACGATCGACATTGATCTGGCTATCTTGCTG
ACAAAAGCAAGAGAACATAGCGTTGCCTTGGTAGGTCCAGCGGCGGAGGAACTCTTTGATCCGGTTCCTG
AACAGGATCTATTTGAGGCGCTAAATGAAACCTTAACGCTATGGAACTCGCCGCCCGACTGGGCTGGCGA
TGAGCGAAATGTAGTGCTTACGTTGTCCCGCATTTGGTACAGCGCAGTAACCGGCAAAATCGCGCCGAAG
GATGTCGCTGCCGACTGGGCAATGGAGCGCCTGCCGGCCCAGTATCAGCCCGTCATACTTGAAGCTAGAC
AGGCTTATCTTGGACAAGAAGAAGATCGCTTGGCCTCGCGCGCAGATCAGTTGGAAGAATTTGTCCATTA
CGTAAAAGGCGAGATCACCAAGGTAGTCGGCAAATAACTGTCAGACCAAGTTTACTCATATATACTTTAG
ATTGATTTAAAACTTCATTTTTAATTTAAAAGGATCTAGGTGAAGATCCTTTTTGATAATCTCATGACCA
AAATCCCTTAACGTGAGTTTTCGTTCCACTGAGCGTCAGACCCCGTAGAAAAGATCAAAGGATCTTCTTG
AGATCCTTTTTTTCTGCGCGTAATCTGCTGCTTGCAAACAAAAAAACCACCGCTACCAGCGGTGGTTTGT
TTGCCGGATCAAGAGCTACCAACTCTTTTTCCGAAGGTAACTGGCTTCAGCAGAGCGCAGATACCAAATA
CTGTTCTTCTAGTGTAGCCGTAGTTAGGCCACCACTTCAAGAACTCTGTAGCACCGCCTACATACCTCGC
TCTGCTAATCCTGTTACCAGTGGCTGCTGCCAGTGGCGATAAGTCGTGTCTTACCGGGTTGGACTCAAGA
CGATAGTTACCGGATAAGGCGCAGCGGTCGGGCTGAACGGGGGGTTCGTGCACACAGCCCAGCTTGGAGC
GAACGACCTACACCGAACTGAGATACCTACAGCGTGAGCTATGAGAAAGCGCCACGCTTCCCGAAGGGAG
AAAGGCGGACAGGTATCCGGTAAGCGGCAGGGTCGGAACAGGAGAGCGCACGAGGGAGCTTCCAGGGGGA
AACGCCTGGTATCTTTATAGTCCTGTCGGGTTTCGCCACCTCTGACTTGAGCGTCGATTTTTGTGATGCT
CGTCAGGGGGGCGGAGCCTATGGAAAAACGCCAGCAACGCGGCCTTTTTACGGTTCCTGGCCTTTTGCTG
GCCTTTTGCTCACATGTTCTTTCCTGCGTTATCCCCTGATTCTGTGGATAACCGTATTACCGCCTTTGAG
TGAGCTGATACCGCTCGCCGCAGCCGAACGACCGAGCGCAGCGAGTCAGTGAGCGAGGAAGCGGAAGAGC
GCCCAATACGCAAACCGCCTCTCCCCGCGCGTTGGCCGATTCATTAATCACTCTGTGGTCTCAAGGTTGA
TAAGCTTTGAGACCACGAA
Features (pLannotate 1.2.2; 6 found; start..end, strand, type, name):
    110..214     +  promoter       AmpR promoter: bla
    205..285     -  CDS            int (fragment): INT2_ECOLX - Protein inferred from homology: Swiss-Prot protein existence level 3. Putative integrase believed to be involved in the insertion of antibiotic resistance genes into plasmids and transposons. From Escherichia coli.
    373..429     +  CDS            GmR (fragment): gentamycin acetyltransferase; aacC1; confers resistance to gentamycin
    436..1224    +  CDS            aadA: S3AD_ECOLX - Experimental evidence at protein level: Swiss-Prot protein existence level 1. Mediates bacterial resistance to the antibiotics streptomycin and spectinomycin. From Escherichia coli.
   1398..1986    +  rep_origin     ori: high-copy-number ColE1/pMB1/pBR322/pUC origin of replication
   2169..2218    +  CDS            lacI (fragment): lac repressor; lacI; The lac repressor binds to the lac operator to inhibit transcription in E. coli. This inhibition can be relieved by adding lactose or isopropyl-β-D-thiogalactopyranoside (IPTG).
