[The description below was written by a language model from this plasmid's Addgene catalogue record and pLannotate feature annotations shown in this document.]
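Description:
pDL0_267 is a small Level 0 part plasmid for modular (Golden Gate/MoClo-style) assembly of plant expression constructs, built in the pICH41264 backbone and catalogued under plant expression and synthetic biology. At roughly 2.26 kb it is almost entirely backbone. The payload is a 14 bp synthetic "Stop linker", described in the record as a C-position stop codon part. In hierarchical cloning systems of this kind, such a part fills the C-terminal tag slot of a transcription unit. A coding sequence cloned without its own stop codon can then be terminated cleanly when no C-terminal fusion is wanted. The record does not give the flanking overhangs or the type IIS sites, and the insert is too short to appear in the feature table.

The annotated features all belong to the bacterial maintenance portion of the vector. A high-copy ColE1/pMB1/pUC-type origin drives replication in E. coli. The aadA gene, which confers spectinomycin and streptomycin resistance, provides the selection, consistent with the listed spectinomycin marker. An AmpR (bla) promoter lies upstream of aadA in the same orientation and may drive its expression. Short fragments of an integron integrase, a gentamicin acetyltransferase and lacI are also detected. These are most likely remnants of the resistance cassette's origin and of the cloning region rather than functional genes.

The plasmid carries no promoter, terminator or reporter for plant cells and is not meant to be expressed on its own. It is a building block to be combined with promoter, coding sequence and terminator parts into higher-level constructs. The associated work concerns inducible synthetic circuits controlling pigmentation in grasses.
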