Addgene plasmid #210773: pDL0_267
Purpose: C_Stop codon
Depositing lab: Dmitri Nusinow. Depositing organization: Donald Danforth Plant Science Center. Publication: Remote Sensing of Endogenous Pigmentation by Inducible Synthetic Circuits in Grasses. Lee DY, Acosta-Gamboa L, Saleh L, Pathak S, Swyers N, Morgan A, Meerdink S, Kuzio C, Calderon S, Sheng H, Kenney S, Zare A, Gehan M, Nusinow DA. Plant Biotechnol J. 2025 Dec 5. doi: 10.1111/pbi.70480. PubMed 41351300.
Backbone
  Vector backbone: pICH41264
  Backbone size w/o insert (bp): 2243
  Total vector size (bp): 2257
  Vector type: Plant Expression, Synthetic Biology
Growth in bacteria
  Bacterial resistance: Spectinomycin, 50 μg/mL
  Growth temperature: 37°C
  Growth strain: DH5alpha
  Copy number: Unknown
Gene/Insert
  Gene/Insert name: Stop linker
  Species: Synthetic
  Insert size (bp): 14
Terms and licenses: Academic/Nonprofit Terms; Industry Terms: Not Available to Industry
Depositor comments: Please visit https://doi.org/10.1101/2025.06.20.660755 for bioRxiv preprint.
How to cite: pDL0_267 was a gift from Dmitri Nusinow (Addgene plasmid # 210773 ; http://n2t.net/addgene:210773 ; RRID:Addgene_210773)
